Addgene plasmid #49944: MLM3720
Purpose: Expresses a mutant TALE-TET1CD (inactive catalytic domain of TET1) fusion protein engineered to bind a site in the human RHOXF2/2B homeobox (RHOXF2) gene for use as a control
Depositing lab: Keith Joung. Depositing organization: Massachusetts General Hospital. Publication: Targeted DNA demethylation and activation of endogenous genes using programmable TALE-TET1 fusion proteins. Maeder ML, Angstman JF, Richardson ME, Linder SJ, Cascio VM, Tsai SQ, Ho QH, Sander JD, Reyon D, Bernstein BE, Costello JF, Wilkinson MF, Joung JK. Nat Biotechnol. 2013 Oct 9. doi: 10.1038/nbt.2726. PubMed 24108092.
Backbone
  Vector backbone: pJFA334E9
  Backbone manufacturer: Joung lab (Addgene plasmid #49237)
  Vector type: TALEN
Growth in bacteria
  Bacterial resistance: Ampicillin, 100 μg/mL
  Growth temperature: 37°C
  Growth strain: XL1 Blue
  Copy number: Unknown
Gene/Insert
  Gene/Insert name: 3x FLAG Tet1CDmut RH-3 (alt names: RH-3; RHOXF2 site #3)
  Species: H. sapiens (human)
  Mutation: catalytic domain of TET1 inactive (H1671Y and D1673A mutations)
  Entrez Gene: RHOXF2 (a.k.a. CT107, PEPP-2, PEPP2, THG1)
  Promoter: EF1a
  Tag / fusion protein: 3x FLAG (N terminal on backbone)
  Cloning method: Restriction Enzyme; 5′ cloning site BsmBI (unknown if destroyed); 3′ cloning site BsmBI (unknown if destroyed)
  Sequencing primers: 5′ EF1a-F 5'-TCAAGCCTCAGACAGTGGTTC-3'; 3′ OJA199 5'-CACCATCACAGCAGTTGG-3'
Terms and licenses: Academic/Nonprofit Terms; Industry Terms: Not Available to Industry
Depositor comments: TALE target site is: TATTTGCTGTGGGTTGGGCC. Note that due to the TET1 mutations, this plasmid neither demethylated the proximal CpGs nor activated RHOXF2 gene expression. See Supplementary Figure 13 of associated publication for amino acid sequences of backbone and TALE repeat array.
How to cite: MLM3720 was a gift from Keith Joung (Addgene plasmid # 49944 ; http://n2t.net/addgene:49944 ; RRID:Addgene_49944)
