[The description below was written by a language model from this plasmid's Addgene catalogue record.]
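Description:
MLM3720 is a mammalian expression plasmid built on the pJFA334E9 backbone, a TALE fusion vector catalogued under the TALEN vector type. It encodes a programmable DNA-binding protein joined to a catalytically dead version of the TET1 hydroxylase domain. The plasmid is propagated in E. coli under ampicillin selection. The record lists its copy number as unknown, does not describe the origin of replication, and mentions no mammalian selection marker. No feature table is supplied, so the details here come only from the catalogue fields.

The insert, 3x FLAG Tet1CDmut RH-3, is expressed from the EF1a promoter, a strong constitutive promoter commonly used in human cells. An N-terminal 3x FLAG tag supplied by the backbone allows the fusion protein to be detected or immunoprecipitated. The TALE repeat array was cloned into the backbone through BsmBI sites, and whether those sites survive is not recorded. It was engineered to recognise site #3 (RH-3) in the human RHOXF2/2B homeobox gene. The TALE is fused to the human TET1 catalytic domain, which normally oxidises 5-methylcytosine to start demethylation. Here it carries the H1671Y and D1673A substitutions, which inactivate the enzyme.

The protein therefore still binds its target but lacks catalytic activity, and the depositor notes that it neither demethylated the nearby CpGs nor activated RHOXF2 expression. The construct serves as a negative control alongside the corresponding active TALE-TET1 fusion in targeted demethylation experiments. It helps separate the effects of TET1 enzymatic activity from those caused simply by TALE binding at the locus.
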