>Addgene plasmid #49944 | MLM3720 | depositor partial sequence | sequence record 74460 | TALE sequence
ATGGTGGACTTGAGGACACTCGGTTATTCGCAACAGCAACAGGAGAAAATCAAGCCTAAGGTCAGGAGCA
CCGTCGCGCAACACCACGAGGCGCTTGTGGGGCATGGCTTCACTCATGCGCATATTGTCGCGCTTTCACA
GCACCCTGCGGCGCTTGGGACGGTGGCTGTCAAATACCAAGATATGATTGCGGCCCTGCCCGAAGCCACG
CACGAGGCAATTGTAGGGGTCGGTAAACAGTGGTCGGGAGCGCGAGCACTTGAGGCGCTGCTGACTGTGG
CGGGTGAGCTTAGGGGGCCTCCGCTCCAGCTCGACACCGGGCAGCTGCTGAAGATCGCGAAGAGAGGGGG
AGTAACAGCGGTAGAGGCAGTGCACGCCTGGCGCAATGCGCTCACCGGGGCCCCCTTGAACCTGACCCCA
GACCAGGTAGTCGCAATCGCGTCGAACATTGGGGGAAAGCAAGCCCTGGAAACCGTGCAAAGGTTGTTGC
CGGTCCTTTGTCAAGACCACGGCCTTACACCGGAGCAAGTCGTGGCCATTGCAAGCAATGGGGGTGGCAA
ACAGGCTCTTGAGACGGTTCAGAGACTTCTCCCAGTTCTCTGTCAAGCCCACGGGCTGACTCCCGATCAA
GTTGTAGCGATTGCGTCCAACGGTGGAGGGAAACAAGCATTGGAGACTGTCCAACGGCTCCTTCCCGTGT
TGTGTCAAGCCCACGGTTTGACGCCTGCACAAGTGGTCGCCATCGCCTCGAATGGCGGCGGTAAGCAGGC
GCTGGAAACAGTACAGCGCCTGCTGCCTGTACTGTGCCAGGATCATGGACTGACCCCAGACCAGGTAGTC
GCAATCGCGAACAATAATGGGGGAAAGCAAGCCCTGGAAACCGTGCAAAGGTTGTTGCCGGTCCTTTGTC
AAGACCACGGCCTTACACCGGAGCAAGTCGTGGCCATTGCATCCCACGACGGTGGCAAACAGGCTCTTGA
GACGGTTCAGAGACTTCTCCCAGTTCTCTGTCAAGCCCACGGGCTGACTCCCGATCAAGTTGTAGCGATT
GCGTCCAACGGTGGAGGGAAACAAGCATTGGAGACTGTCCAACGGCTCCTTCCCGTGTTGTGTCAAGCCC
ACGGTTTGACGCCTGCACAAGTGGTCGCCATCGCCAACAACAACGGCGGTAAGCAGGCGCTGGAAACAGT
ACAGCGCCTGCTGCCTGTACTGTGCCAGGATCATGGACTGACCCCAGACCAGGTAGTCGCAATCGCGTCA
AACGGAGGGGGAAAGCAAGCCCTGGAAACCGTGCAAAGGTTGTTGCCGGTCCTTTGTCAAGACCACGGCC
TTACACCGGAGCAAGTCGTGGCCATTGCAAATAATAACGGTGGCAAACAGGCTCTTGAGACGGTTCAGAG
ACTTCTCCCAGTTCTCTGTCAAGCCCACGGGCTGACTCCCGATCAAGTTGTAGCGATTGCGAATAACAAT
GGAGGGAAACAAGCATTGGAGACTGTCCAACGGCTCCTTCCCGTGTTGTGTCAAGCCCACGGTTTGACGC
CTGCACAAGTGGTCGCCATCGCCAACAACAACGGCGGTAAGCAGGCGCTGGAAACAGTACAGCGCCTGCT
GCCTGTACTGTGCCAGGATCATGGACTGACCCCAGACCAGGTAGTCGCAATCGCGTCAAACGGAGGGGGA
AAGCAAGCCCTGGAAACCGTGCAAAGGTTGTTGCCGGTCCTTTGTCAAGACCACGGCCTTACACCGGAGC
AAGTCGTGGCCATTGCAAGCAATGGGGGTGGCAAACAGGCTCTTGAGACGGTTCAGAGACTTCTCCCAGT
TCTCTGTCAAGCCCACGGGCTGACTCCCGATCAAGTTGTAGCGATTGCGAATAACAATGGAGGGAAACAA
GCATTGGAGACTGTCCAACGGCTCCTTCCCGTGTTGTGTCAAGCCCACGGTTTGACGCCTGCACAAGTGG
TCGCCATCGCCAACAACAACGGCGGTAAGCAGGCGCTGGAAACAGTACAGCGCCTGCTGCCTGTACTGTG
CCAGGATCATGGACTGACCCCAGACCAGGTAGTCGCAATCGCGAACAATAATGGGGGAAAGCAAGCCCTG
GAAACCGTGCAAAGGTTGTTGCCGGTCCTTTGTCAAGACCACGGCCTTACACCGGAGCAAGTCGTGGCCA
TTGCATCCCACGACGGTGGCAAACAGGCTCTTGAGACGGTTCAGAGACTTCTCCCAGTTCTCTGTCAAGC
CCACGGGCTGACACCCGAACAGGTGGTCGCCATTGCTTCCCACGACGGAGGACGGCCAGCCTTGGAG
