>Addgene plasmid #49944 | MLM3720 | addgene partial sequence | sequence record 75975 | EF1a-F 5'-TCAAGCCTCAGACAGTGGTTC-3'
GGCCGCCACCATGGACTACAAAGACCATGACGGTGATTATAAAGATCATGACATCGATTACAAGGATGAC
GATGACAAGATGGCCCCCAAGAAGAAGAGGAAGGTGGGCATTCACCGCGGGGTACCTATGGTGGACTTGA
GGACACTCGGTTATTCGCAACAGCAACAGGAGAAAATCAAGCCTAAGGTCAGGAGCACCGTCGCGCAACA
CCACGAGGCGCTTGTGGGGCATGGCTTCACTCATGCGCATATTGTCGCGCTTTCACAGCACCCTGCGGCG
CTTGGGACGGTGGCTGTCAAATACCAAGATATGATTGCGGCCCTGCCCGAAGCCACGCACGAGGCAATTG
TAGGGGTCGGTAAACAGTGGTCGGGAGCGCGAGCACTTGAGGCGCTGCTGACTGTGGCGGGTGAGCTTAG
GGGGCCTCCGCTCCAGCTCGACACCGGGCAGCTGCTGAAGATCGCGAAGAGAGGGGGAGTAACAGCGGTA
GAGGCAGTGCACGCCTGGCGCAATGCGCTCACCGGGGCCCCCTTGAACCTGACCCCAGACCAGGTAGTCG
CAATCGCGTCGAACATTGGGGGAAAGCAAGCCCTGGAAACCGTGCAAAGGTTGTTGCCGGTCCTTTGTCA
AGACCACGGCCTTACACCGGAGCAAGTCGTGGCCATTGCAAGCAATGGGGGTGGCAAACAGGCTCTTGAG
ACGGTTCAGAGACTTCTCCCAGTTCTCTGTCAAGCCCACGGGCTGACTCCCGATCAAGTTGTAGCGATTG
CGTCCAACGGTGGAGGGAAACAAGCATTGGAGACTGTCCAACGGCTCCTTCCCGTGTTGTGTCAAGCCCA
CGGTTTGACGCCTGCACAAGTGGTCGCCATCGCCTC
