>Addgene plasmid #49944 | MLM3720 | addgene partial sequence | sequence record 76803 | hTET1-F 5'-ACCCTACCGACAGAAGATGC-3'
GAGACTTGTGGAGCTTCATTCTCTTTTGGCTGTTCATGGAGTATGTACTTTAATGGCTGTAAGTTTGGTA
GAAGCCCAAGCCCCAGAAGATTTAGAATTGATCCAAGCTCTCCCTTACATGAAAAAAACCTTGAAGATAA
CTTACAGAGTTTGGCTACACGATTAGCTCCAATTTATAAGCAGTATGCTCCAGTAGCTTACCAAAATCAG
GTGGAATATGAAAATGTTGCCCGAGAATGTCGGCTTGGCAGCAAGGAAGGTCGACCCTTCTCTGGGGTCA
CTGCTTGCCTGGACTTCTGTGCTCATCCCTACAGGGCCATTCACAACATGAATAATGGAAGCACTGTGGT
TTGTACCTTAACTCGAGAAGATAACCGCTCTTTGGGTGTTATTCCTCAAGATGAGCAGCTCCATGTGCTA
CCTCTTTATAAGCTTTCAGACACAGATGAGTTTGGCTCCAAGGAAGGAATGGAAGCCAAGATCAAATCTG
GGGCCATCGAGGTCCTGGCACCCCGCCGCAAAAAAAGAACGTGTTTCACTCAGCCTGTTCCCCGTTCTGG
AAAGAAGAGGGCTGCGATGATGACAGAGGTTCTTGCACATAAGATAAGGGCAGTGGAAAAGAAACCTATT
CCCCGAATCAAGCGGAAGAATAACTCAACAACAACAAACAACAGTAAGCCTTCGTCACTGCCAACCTTAG
GGAGTAACACTGAGACCGTGCAACCTGAAGTAAAAAGTGAAACCGAACCCCATTTTATCTTAAAAAGTTC
AGACAACACTAAAACTTATTCGCTGATGCCATCCGCTCCTCACCCAGTGAAAGAGGCATCTCCAGGCTTC
TCCTGGTCCCCGAAGACTGCTTCAGCCACACCAGCTCCACTGAA
